>Addgene plasmid #51193 | pET21a-PaaR | depositor full sequence | sequence record 77579 | Full Sequence
TGGCGAATGGG
[124 nt withheld, positions 12-135]
C
[91 nt withheld, positions 137-227]
A
[49 nt withheld, positions 229-277]
CCTTTGACGTTGGAGTCCACGTTCTTT
[37 nt withheld, positions 305-341]
ACCCTATCTCGGTCTATTCTTTTGATTTATAAGGGATTTTGCCGATTTCGGCCTATTGGTTAAAAAATGA
GCTGATTTAACAAAAATTTAACGCGAATTTTAACAAAATATTAACGTTTACAATTTCAGGTGGCACTTTT
CGGGGAAATGTGCGCGGAACCCCTATTTGTTTATTTTTCTAAATACATTCAAATATGTATCCGCTCATGA
GACAATAACCCTGATAAATGCTTCAATAATATTGAAAAAGGAAGAGTATGAGTATTCAACATTTCCGTGT
CGCCCTTATTCCCTTTTTTGCGGCATTTTGCCTTCCTGTTTTTGCTCACCCAGAAACGCTGGTGAAAGTA
AAAGATGCTGAAGATCAGTTGGGTGCACGAGTGGGTTACATCGAACTGGATCTCAACAGCGGTAAGATCC
TTGAGAGTTTTCGCCCCGAAGAACGTTTTCCAATGATGAGCACTTTTAAAGTTCTGCTATGTGGCGCGGT
ATTATCCCGTATTGACGCCGGGCAAGAGCAACTCGGTCGCCGCATACACTATTCTCAGAATGACTTGGTT
GAGTACTCACCAGTCACAGAAAAGCATCTTACGGATGGCATGACAGTAAGAGAATTATGCAGTGCTGCCA
TAACCATGAGTGATAACACTGCGGCCAACTTACTTCTGACAACGATCGGAGGACCGAAGGAGCTAACCGC
TTTTTTGCACAACATGGGGGATCATGTAACTCGCCTTGATCGTTGGGAACCGGAGCTGAATGAAGCCATA
CCAAACGACGAGCGTGACACCACGATGCCTGCAGCAATGGCAACAACGTTGCGCAAACTATTAACTGGCG
AACTACTTACTCTAGCTTCCCGGCAACAATTAATAGACTGGATGGAGGCGGATAAAGTTGCAGGACCACT
TCTGCGCTCGGCCCTTCCGGCTGGCTGGTTTATTGCTGATAAATCTGGAGCCGGTGAGCGTGGGTCTCGC
GGTATCATTGCAGCACTGGGGCCAGATGGTAAGCCCTCCCGTATCGTAGTTATCTACACGACGGGGAGTC
AGGCAACTATGGATGAACGAAATAGACAGATCGCTGAGATAGGTGCCTCACTGATTAAGCATTGGTAACT
GTCAGACCAAGTTTACTCATATATACTTTAGATTGATTTAAAACTTCATTTTTAATTTAAAAGGATCTAG
GTGAAGATCCTTTTTGATAATCTCATGACCAAAATCCCTTAACGTGAGTTTTCGTTCCACTGAGCGTCAG
ACCCCGTAGAAAAGATCAAAGGATCTTCTTGAGATCCTTTTTTTCTGCGCGTAATCTGCTGCTTGCAAAC
AAAAAAACCACCGCTACCAGCGGTGGTTTGTTTGCCGGATCAAGAGCTACCAACTCTTTTTCCGAAGGTA
ACTGGCTTCAGCAGAGCGCAGATACCAAATACTGTCCTTCTAGTGTAGCCGTAGTTAGGCCACCACTTCA
AGAACTCTGTAGCACCGCCTACATACCTCGCTCTGCTAATCCTGTTACCAGTGGCTGCTGCCAGTGGCGA
TAAGTCGTGTCTTACCGGGTTGGACTCAAGACGATAGTTACCGGATAAGGCGCAGCGGTCGGGCTGAACG
GGGGGTTCGTGCACACAGCCCAGCTTGGAGCGAACGACCTACACCGAACTGAGATACCTACAGCGTGAGC
TATGAGAAAGCGCCACGCTTCCCGAAGGGAGAAAGGCGGACAGGTATCCGGTAAGCGGCAGGGTCGGAAC
AGGAGAGCGCACGAGGGAGCTTCCAGGGGGAAACGCCTGGTATCTTTATAGTCCTGTCGGGTTTCGCCAC
CTCTGACTTGAGCGTCGATTTTTGTGATGCTCGTCAGGGGGGCGGAGCCTATGGAAAAACGCCAGCAACG
CGGCCTTTTTACGGTTCCTGGCCTTTTGCTGGCCTTTTGCTCACATGTTCTTTCCTGCGTTATCCCCTGA
TTCTGTGGATAACCGTATTACCGCCTTTGAGTGAGCTGATACCGCTCGCCGCAGCCGAACGACCGAGCGC
AGCGAGTCAGTGAGCGAGGAAGCGGAAGAGCGCCTGATGCGGTATTTTCTCCTTACGCATCTGTGCGGTA
TTTCACACCGCATATATGGTGCACTCTCAGTACAATCTGCTCTGATGCCGCATAGTTAAGCCAGTATACA
CTCCGCTATCGCTACGTGACTGGGTCATGGCTGCGCCCCGACACCCGCCAACACCCGCTGACGCGCCCTG
ACGGGCTTGTCTGCTCCCGGCATCCGCTTACAGACAAGCTGTGACCGTCTCCGGGAGCTGCATGTGTCAG
AGGTTTTCACCGTCATCACCGAAACGCGCGAGGCAGCTGCGGTAAAGCTCATCAGCGTGGTCGTGAAGCG
ATTCACAGATGTCTGCCTGTTCATCCGCGTCCAGCTCGTTGAGTTTCTCCAGAAGCGTTAATGTCTGGCT
TCTGATAAAGCGGGCCATGTTAAGGGCGGTTTTTTCCTGTTTGGTCACTGATGCCTCCGTGTAAGGGGGA
TTTCTGTTCATGGGGGTAATGATACCGATGAAACGAGAGAGGATGCTCACGATACGGGTTACTGATGATG
AACATGCCCGGTTACTGGAACGTTGTGAGGGTAAACAACTGGCGGTATGGATGCGGCGGGACCAGAGAAA
AATCACTCAGGGTCAATGCCAGCGCTTCGTTAATACAGATGTAGGTGTTCCACAGGGTAGCCAGCAGCAT
CCTGCGATGCAGATCCGGAACATAATGGTGCAGGGCGCTGACTTCCGCGTTTCCAGACTTTACGAAACAC
GGAAACCGAAGACCATTCATGTTGTTGCTCAGGTCGCAGACGTTTTGCAGCAGCAGTCGCTTCACGTTCG
CTCGCGTATCGGTGATTCATTCTGCTAACCAGTAAGGCAACCCCGCCAGCCTAGCCGGGTCCTCAACGAC
AGGAGCACGATCATGCGCACCCGTGGGGCCGCCATGCCGGCGATAATGGCCTGCTTCTCGCCGAAACGTT
TGGTGGCGGGACCAGTGACGAAGGCTTGAGCGAGGGCGTGCAAGATTCCGAATACCGCAAGCGACAGGCC
GATCATCGTCGCGCTCCAGCGAAAGCGGTCCTCGCCGAAAATGACCCAGAGCGCTGCCGGCACCTGTCCT
ACGAGTTGCATGATAAAGAAGACAGTCATAAGTGCGGCGACGATAGTCATGCCCCGCGCCCACCGGAAGG
AGCTGACTGGGTTGAAGGCTCTCAAGGGCATCGGTCGAGATCCCGGTGCCTAATGAGTGAGCTAACTTAC
ATTAATTGCGTTGCGCTCACTGCCCGCTTTCCAGTCGGGAAACCTGTCGTGCCAGCTGCATTAATGAATC
GGCCAACGCGCGGGGAGAGGCGGTTTGCGTATTGGGCGCCAGGGTGGTTTTTCTTTTCACCAGTGAGACG
GGCAACAGCTGATTGCCCTTCACCGCCTGGCCCTGAGAGAGTTGCAGCAAGCGGTCCACGCTGGTTTGCC
CCAGCAGGCGAAAATCCTGTTTGATGGTGGTTAACGGCGGGATATAACATGAGCTGTCTTCGGTATCGTC
GTATCCCACTACCGAGATATCCGCACCAACGCGCAGCCCGGACTCGGTAATGGCGCGCATTGCGCCCAGC
GCCATCTGATCGTTGGCAACCAGCATCGCAGTGGGAACGATGCCCTCATTCAGCATTTGCATGGTTTGTT
GAAAACCGGACATGGCACTCCAGTCGCCTTCCCGTTCCGCTATCGGCTGAATTTGATTGCGAGTGAGATA
TTTATGCCAGCCAGCCAGACGCAGACGCGCCGAGACAGAACTTAATGGGCCCGCTAACAGCGCGATTTGC
TGGTGACCCAATGCGACCAGATGCTCCACGCCCAGTCGCGTACCGTCTTCATGGGAGAAAATAATACTGT
TGATGGGTGTCTGGTCAGAGACATCAAGAAATAACGCCGGAACATTAGTGCAGGCAGCTTCCACAGCAAT
GGCATCCTGGTCATCCAGCGGATAGTTAATGATCAGCCCACTGACGCGTTGCGCGAGAAGATTGTGCACC
GCCGCTTTACAGGCTTCGACGCCGCTTCGTTCTACCATCGACACCACCACGCTGGCACCCAGTTGATCGG
CGCGAGATTTAATCGCCGCGACAATTTGCGACGGCGCGTGCAGGGCCAGACTGGAGGTGGCAACGCCAAT
CAGCAACGACTGTTTGCCCGCCAGTTGTTGTGCCACGCGGTTGGGAATGTAATTCAGCTCCGCCATCGCC
GCTTCCACTTTTTCCCGCGTTTTCGCAGAAACGTGGCTGGCCTGGTTCACCACGCGGGAAACGGTCTGAT
AAGAGACACCGGCATACTCTGCGACATCGTATAACGTTACTGGTTTCACATTCACCACCCTGAATTGACT
CTCTTCCGGGCGCTATCATGCCATACCGCGAAAGGTTTTGCGCCATTCGATGGTGTCCGGGATCTCGACG
CTCTCCCTTATGCGACTCCTGCATTAGGAAGCAGCCCAGTAGTAGGTTGAGGCCGTTGAGCACCGCCGCC
GCAAGGAATGGTGCATGCAAGGAGATGGCGCCCAACAGTCCCCCGGCCACGGGGCCTGCCACCATACCCA
CGCCGAAACAAGCGCTCATGAGCCCGAAGTGGCGAGCCCGATCTTCCCCATCGGTGATGTCGGCGATATA
GGCGCCAGCAACCGCACCTGTGGCGCCGGTGATGCCGGCCACGATGCGTCCGGCGTAGAGGATCGAGATC
TCGATCCCGCGAAATTAATACGACTCACTATAGGGGAATTGTGAGCGGATAACAATTCCCCTCTAGAATA
ATTTTGTTTAACTTTAAGAAGGAGATATACCATGGGCAGCAGCCATCATCATCATCATCACAGCAGCGGC
CTGGAAGTTCTGTTCCAGGGGCCCCATATGGCACGTGGTAAAGCACCGACCTTTGAACTGCAGCGTGCAA
CCATGCTGCGTGCAGCAGCAGGTCAGTTTGCAGAAAAAGGTTTTCATAATGCAAGCATGAGCGCAATTGC
ACAGGCATGTGGTGTTAGCAAACCGCTGCTGTATCATTATTATCGCGATAAAGAGCATCTGCTGTTTGAT
ATTGCCGATAGCTATATTGATGAACTGCTGGCAATTGTTGCAAGCGTTGAAGCACGTAAACTGGACCCGG
AAGCACATTTTAGCGAACTGGTTACCCGTTTTATGGAAGAATATGAACATGCACAGGATCATCACATGGT
TATTGTTCAGGATGTGAAATTTCTGCGTGAAGAACAGGCAGAAAGCGTTGCAGCAAAACAGCGTCGTGTT
GTTGCAGCATTTGCAGATGCACTGGCACGTGTTGAACCGGGTCTGAAAGGTCGTAAACTGGATAAAGCAG
TTACCATGATTCTGTTTGGCATGATTAACTGGACCTTTACCTGGCTGCGTGCAGATGGTCCGCTGACCTT
TCATGATATGGCACCGATTGTTACCGGCATTTTTCTGAATGGTGTGCGTTAAGGATCCAAGCTTGCGGCC
GCACTCGAGCACCACCACCACCACCACTGAGATCCGGCTGCTAACAAAGCCCGAAAGGAAGCTGAGTTGG
CTGCTGCCACCGCTGAGCAATAACTAGCATAACCCCTTGGGGCCTCTAAACGGGTCTTGAGGGGTTTTTT
GCTGAAAGGAGGAACTATATCCGGAT
Features (pLannotate 1.2.2; 19 found; start..end, strand, type, name):
     12..467     +  rep_origin     f1 ori (sequence partly withheld): f1 bacteriophage origin of replication; arrow indicates direction of (+) strand synthesis
    494..598     +  promoter       AmpR promoter: bla
    599..1459    +  CDS            AmpR: β-lactamase; bla; confers resistance to ampicillin, carbenicillin, and related antibiotics
   1630..2218    +  rep_origin     ori: high-copy-number ColE1/pMB1/pBR322/pUC origin of replication
   2404..2546    -  misc_feature   bom: basis of mobility region from pBR322
   2648..2839    -  CDS            rop: Rop protein, which maintains plasmids at low copy number; rop
   2856..3236    +  CDS            YPB1_ECOLX: Protein predicted: Swiss-Prot protein existence level 4. From Escherichia coli.
   3308..3599    -  CDS            TcR (fragment): tetracycline efflux protein; tet; confers resistance to tetracycline
   3614..3635    -  protein_bind   CAP binding site: CAP binding activates transcription in the presence of cAMP. E. coli catabolite activator protein
   3648..4730    -  CDS            lacI: lac repressor; lacI; The lac repressor binds to the lac operator to inhibit transcription in E. coli. This inhibition can be relieved by adding lactose or isopropyl-β-D-thiogalactopyranoside (IPTG).
   4731..4808    -  promoter       lacI promoter: lacI
   4816..5095    -  CDS            TcR (fragment): tetracycline efflux protein; tet; confers resistance to tetracycline
   5117..5135    +  promoter       T7 promoter: promoter for bacteriophage T7 RNA polymerase
   5136..5160    +  protein_bind   lac operator: The lac repressor binds to the lac operator to inhibit transcription in E. coli. This inhibition can be relieved by adding lactose or isopropyl-β-D-thiogalactopyranoside (IPTG). lac repressor encoded by lacI
   5174..5196    +  RBS            RBS: efficient ribosome binding site from bacteriophage T7 gene 10 (Olins and Rangwala, 1989)
   5215..5231    +  CDS            capTEV™ (fragment): composite tag for in vivo biotinylation, TEV protease cleavage, and 6xHis tagging
   5881..5898    +  CDS            9xHis (fragment): 9xHis affinity tag
   5908..5957    +  CDS            SET1 (fragment): solubility-enhancement tag derived from T7 phage gene 10B
   5965..6012    +  terminator     T7 terminator: transcription terminator for bacteriophage T7 RNA polymerase
