[The description below was written by a language model from this plasmid's Addgene catalogue record and pLannotate feature annotations shown in this document.]
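Description:
pET21a-PaaR is a bacterial expression plasmid built on the pET21a backbone, carrying a synthesized coding sequence for PaaR, a prokaryotic repressor listed as originating from Azoarcus evansii (the record spells it "evanssi"). The insert is given as 585 bp within a 6,037 nt plasmid. It is propagated in E. coli through a ColE1/pMB1-type origin and selected with ampicillin via the β-lactamase gene and its bla promoter. The catalogue lists it as high copy, although the feature table also shows the rop gene and the bom region inherited from pBR322, which usually moderate copy number. An f1 origin is present for single-stranded DNA production, and short tetracycline-resistance fragments flanking the lacI region are nonfunctional backbone remnants.

Expression follows the standard pET arrangement. A T7 promoter is followed directly by a lac operator and the strong T7 gene 10 ribosome binding site, with a T7 terminator downstream. The plasmid-borne lacI gene supplies lac repressor, so transcription is held off until IPTG is added, and it requires a host that provides T7 RNA polymerase. The PaaR reading frame itself was not annotated but falls in the unlabelled interval between the RBS and the terminator. The catalogue describes an N-terminal 6xHis tag, and a short tag-like match sits just after the RBS. The table also detects a His-tag fragment downstream of the insert, as in the native pET21a C-terminal tag, but the record does not establish whether that one is translated in frame.

The plasmid comes from a study mining prokaryotic repressors to build orthogonal genetic logic gates. The tagged T7 design suits overproduction and affinity purification of PaaR, though the record does not state its specific use.
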