Addgene plasmid #51193: pET21a-PaaR
Depositing lab: Christopher Voigt. Depositing organization: University of California, San Francisco (UCSF). Publication: Genomic mining of prokaryotic repressors for orthogonal logic gates. Stanton BC, Nielsen AA, Tamsir A, Clancy K, Peterson T, Voigt CA. Nat Chem Biol. 2013 Dec 8. doi: 10.1038/nchembio.1411. PubMed 24316737.
Backbone
  Vector backbone: pET21a
  Vector type: Bacterial Expression, Synthetic Biology
Growth in bacteria
  Bacterial resistance: Ampicillin, 100 μg/mL
  Growth temperature: 37°C
  Growth strain: DH10B
  Copy number: High Copy
Gene/Insert
  Gene/Insert name: PaaR
  Species: Azoarcus evanssi
  Insert size (bp): 585
  Promoter: T7
  Tag / fusion protein: 6x-his (N terminal on backbone)
  Cloning method: Unknown
  Sequencing primers: 5′ T7 short
Terms and licenses: Academic/Nonprofit Terms; Industry Terms: Not Available to Industry
Depositor comments: UCSF Case No. SF11-016-2; U.S. Patent Application 13/489,205. GeneArt inserted the synthesized fragment into a pET21a vector.
How to cite: pET21a-PaaR was a gift from Christopher Voigt (Addgene plasmid # 51193 ; http://n2t.net/addgene:51193 ; RRID:Addgene_51193)
