>Addgene plasmid #51193 | pET21a-PaaR | depositor partial sequence | sequence record 77580 | repressor ORF
ATGGCACGTGGTAAAGCACCGACCTTTGAACTGCAGCGTGCAACCATGCTGCGTGCAGCAGCAGGTCAGT
TTGCAGAAAAAGGTTTTCATAATGCAAGCATGAGCGCAATTGCACAGGCATGTGGTGTTAGCAAACCGCT
GCTGTATCATTATTATCGCGATAAAGAGCATCTGCTGTTTGATATTGCCGATAGCTATATTGATGAACTG
CTGGCAATTGTTGCAAGCGTTGAAGCACGTAAACTGGACCCGGAAGCACATTTTAGCGAACTGGTTACCC
GTTTTATGGAAGAATATGAACATGCACAGGATCATCACATGGTTATTGTTCAGGATGTGAAATTTCTGCG
TGAAGAACAGGCAGAAAGCGTTGCAGCAAAACAGCGTCGTGTTGTTGCAGCATTTGCAGATGCACTGGCA
CGTGTTGAACCGGGTCTGAAAGGTCGTAAACTGGATAAAGCAGTTACCATGATTCTGTTTGGCATGATTA
ACTGGACCTTTACCTGGCTGCGTGCAGATGGTCCGCTGACCTTTCATGATATGGCACCGATTGTTACCGG
CATTTTTCTGAATGGTGTGCGTTAA
