>Addgene plasmid #51193 | pET21a-PaaR | addgene partial sequence | sequence record 80165 | pBRrevBam 5'-GGTGATGTCGGCGATATAGG-3'
GCCGGCCACGATGCGTCCGGCGTAGAGGATCGAGATCTCGATCCCGCGAAATTAATACGACTCACTATAG
GGGAATTGTGAGCGGATAACAATTCCCCTCTAGAAATAATTTTGTTTAACTTTAAGAAGGAGATATACCA
TGGGCAGCAGCCATCATCATCATCATCACAGCAGCGGCCTGGAAGTTCTGTTCCAGGGGCCCCATATGGC
ACGTGGTAAAGCACCGACCTTTGAACTGCAGCGTGCAACCATGCTGCGTGCAGCAGCAGGTCAGTTTGCA
GAAAAAGGTTTTCATAATGCAAGCATGAGCGCAATTGCACAGGCATGTGGTGTTAGCAAACCGCTGCTGT
ATCATTATTATCGCGATAAAGAGCATCTGCTGTTTGATATTGCCGATAGCTATATTGATGAACTGCTGGC
AATTGTTGCAAGCGTTGAAGCACGTAAACTGGACCCGGAAGCACATTTTAGCGAACTGGTTACCCGTTTT
ATGGAAGAATATGAACATGCACAGGATCATCACATGGTTATTGTTCAGGATGTGAAATTTCTGCGTGAAG
AACAGGCAGAAAGCGTTGCAGCAAAACAGCGTCGTGTTGTTGCAGCATTTGCAGATGCACTGGCACGTGT
TGAACCGGGTCTGAAAGGTCGTAAACTGGATAAAGCAGTTACCATGATTCTGTTTGGCATGATTAACTGG
ACCTTTACCTGGCTGCGTGCAGATGGTCCGCTGACCTTTCATGATATGGCACCGATTGTTACCGGCATTT
TTCTGAATGGTGTGCGTTAAGGATCCAAGCTTGCGGCCGCACTCGAGCACCACCACCACCACCACTGAGA
TCCGGCTGCTAACAAAGCCCGAAAGGAAGCTGA
